>Addgene plasmid #22287 | pVP64 | addgene partial sequence | sequence record 28073 | 22287 with yREV1-F3
AAGAGTTAATTATTCGTGAATATTTGATTAAACTTTGCGATTCTAATAGAGTCCATTTAGTTCTTCATTT
ATCAAACCTAATATCAAGGGAATTAAATCTCTGCGCCTTTTTAAATCAGGATCATTCAGGCTTCCAAACG
TGGGAAAGAATTTTACTCAATGATATAATTCCACTTTTAAACAGAAATAAACATACTTACCAGACTGTGC
GTAAACTTGACATGGACTTTGAAGTAGATCATTACCCGTATGATGTTCCGGATTACGCAGATCATTACCC
GTATGATGTTCCGGATTACGCAGATCATTACCCGTATGATGTTCCGGATTACGCAGATCATTACCCGTAT
GATGTTCCGGATTACGCAGATCTATGAATTAAAAAAAAAAAAACATTTCAGCATACAGTAAACACGCAGT
TTGCGAACATTACCTGTAATATCTGCATGATTATTACCAAAGAAAAAAAAAATAACTGACACAATGGACA
ATTAAATAAAATTAAGTAAAAAAAATAAGGACTTTAATTTTTACTAGAATTCTTGACCAACAGTAGAAAT
GCGTAAGGTATTGGAATGGCCGACTCCTCCTTTGAATGCTTGAATGGAAACAACAGTATCACCGTTGTCC
ACCATTCCGAAAGACCTCGCCATTTCAACACCAAACTTTAGGCGCCAATGAACATCCTCACCCCAGTCGT
CTAGGCGTTTCGGTTCA
