>Addgene plasmid #22287 | pVP64 | addgene partial sequence | sequence record 28074 | 22287 with LacZ-F2 5'-cctcttcgctattacgccag
TGCTGCAGGCGATTAAGTTGGGTAACGCCAGGGTTTTCCCAGTCACGACGTTGTAAAACGACGGCCAGTG
AATTCGGGTACCCGGGGATCGCTACCGCAGCAATCTTGGAGCAAGATGGTAAGGCCATCGTTGTATTATC
TACTACAGGGAACACGGCAAGGCTACTGTCGAAGTATAGACCAAGCTGCCCTATCATATTAGTAACAAGA
CACGCAAGAACGGCAAGAATTGCGCATTTGTATAGAGGTGTTTTCCCATTTCTGTATGAACCGAAACGCC
TAGACGACTGGGGTGAGGATGTTCATAGGCGCCTAAAGTTTGGTGTTGAAATGGCGAGGTCTTTCGGAAT
GGTGGACAACGGTGATACTGTTGTTTCCATTCAAGGATTCAAAGGAGGAGTCGGCCATTCCAATACCTTA
CGCATTTCTACTGTTGGTCAAGAATTCTAGTAAAAATTAAAGTCCTTATTTTTTTTACTTAATTTTATTT
AATTGTCCATTGTGTCAGTTATTTTTTTTTTCTTTGGTAATAATCATGCAGATATTACAGGTAATGTTCG
CAAACTGCGTGTTTACTGTATGCTGAAATGTTTTTTTTTTTTTAATTCATAGATCTGCGTAATCCGGAAC
ATCATACGGGTAATGATCTGCGTAATCCGGAACATCATACGGGTAATGATCTGCGTAATCCGGAACATCA
TAC
