>Addgene plasmid #22287 | pVP64 | addgene partial sequence | sequence record 28075 | 22287 with M13-pUC-for
ACGCTCCGCAGCAATCTTGGAGCAAGATGGTAAGGCCATCGTTGTATTATCTACTACAGGGAACACGGCA
AGGCTACTGTCGAAGTATAGACCAAGCTGCCCTATCATATTAGTAACAAGACACGCAAGAACGGCAAGAA
TTGCGCATTTGTATAGAGGTGTTTTCCCATTTCTGTATGAACCGAAACGCCTAGACGACTGGGGTGAGGA
TGTTCATAGGCGCCTAAAGTTTGGTGTTGAAATGGCGAGGTCTTTCGGAATGGTGGACAACGGTGATACT
GTTGTTTCCATTCAAGGATTCAAAGGAGGAGTCGGCCATTCCAATACCTTACGCATTTCTACTGTTGGTC
AAGAATTCTAGTAAAAATTAAAGTCCTTATTTTTTTTACTTAATTTTATTTAATTGTCCATTGTGTCAGT
TATTTTTTTTTTCTTTGGTAATAATCATGCAGATATTACAGGTAATGTTCGCAAACTGCGTGTTTACTGT
ATGCTGAAATGTTTTTTTTTTTTTAATTCATAGATCTGCGTAATCCGGAACATCATACGGGTAATGATCT
GCGTAATCCGGAACATCATACGGGTAATGATCTGCGTAATCCGGAACATCATAGGGTAATGATCTGCGTA
AT
