[The description below was written by a language model from this plasmid's Addgene catalogue record.]
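Description:
pVP64 is a yeast expression plasmid built on the YCplac111 backbone, a centromeric yeast–E. coli shuttle vector. In Saccharomyces cerevisiae it replicates through the ARS1 autonomously replicating sequence and segregates through the CEN4 centromere, a combination that generally keeps such plasmids at low, near single-copy levels, and it is selected through the LEU2 auxotrophic marker. In bacteria it is propagated under ampicillin selection. The record provides no feature table, so the bacterial origin and other backbone details are not itemised beyond these catalogue fields.

The insert of about 4.6 kb is the S. cerevisiae REV1 gene (YOR346W) in its genomic context. It comprises the open reading frame with roughly 1050 nucleotides of upstream sequence containing the native REV1 promoter and about 500 nucleotides of downstream sequence containing its transcription terminator. Expression is therefore driven by REV1's own regulatory elements rather than a heterologous promoter. A BglII site was introduced by site-directed mutagenesis immediately before the stop codon. An oligonucleotide duplex encoding the HA epitope, with BamHI and BglII sites, was then inserted there. Each insertion regenerated a unique BglII site, so the step could be repeated until four tandem HA tags were fused to the C terminus of Rev1.

The result is a low-copy construct producing Rev1-4xHA under native control, suited to detecting the protein with anti-HA reagents at levels likely to be close to physiological. The associated publication concerns the role of the DNA damage-induced replication checkpoint in promoting lesion bypass by translesion synthesis in yeast, the process in which Rev1 participates.
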