Addgene plasmid #22287: pVP64
Depositing lab: Louise Prakash. Depositing organization: University of Texas Medical Branch at Galveston. Publication: Role of DNA damage-induced replication checkpoint in promoting lesion bypass by translesion synthesis in yeast. Pages V, Santa Maria SR, Prakash L, Prakash S. Genes Dev. 2009 Jun 15. 23(12):1438-49. 10.1101/gad.1793409 PubMed 19528320.
Backbone
  Vector backbone: YCplac111
  Backbone size w/o insert (bp): 6112
  Vector type: Yeast Expression
  Selectable markers: LEU2
Growth in bacteria
  Bacterial resistance: Ampicillin, 100 μg/mL
  Growth temperature: 37°C
  Growth strain: DH5alpha
  Copy number: Unknown
Gene/Insert
  Gene/Insert name: REV1
  Species: S. cerevisiae (budding yeast)
  Insert size (bp): 4640
  Entrez Gene: REV1 (a.k.a. YOR346W)
  Tag / fusion protein: 4xHA (C terminal on insert)
  Cloning method: Restriction Enzyme; 3′ cloning site BglII (between insert and tag) (not destroyed)
  Sequencing primers: 5′ M13_pUC-rev; 3′ M13_puc-for
Terms and licenses: Academic/Nonprofit Terms; Industry Terms: Not Available to Industry
Depositor comments: The REV1 ORF plus 1050 nucleotides (nt) of its upstream region that include the REV1 promoter and 500nt of the downstream region that include the REV1 transcription terminator was cloned in the vector YCplac111, which carries the LEU2 gene, the autonomous replicating sequence ARS1, and the centromeric CEN4 region. A BglII restriction site was added by site-directed mutagenesis right before the stop codon of REV1. A 33-mer oligonucleotide duplex containing the HA-coding sequence and a BamHI and a BglII restriction site was inserted into the BglII restriction site, adding an HA tag in fusion with REV1, and regenerating a unique BglII restriction site. This step was repeated three times in order to get four HA tags in fusion with REV1.
How to cite: pVP64 was a gift from Louise Prakash (Addgene plasmid # 22287 ; http://n2t.net/addgene:22287 ; RRID:Addgene_22287)
